Addgene plasmid #126292: pGWB14-LYX074
Purpose: With a Nicotiana benthamiana transcription factor in PGWB14 backbone, for Agrobacterium mediated transient or stable expression corresponding transcription factor fused with a C-terminal HA tag.
Depositing lab: Silin Zhong. Depositing organization: Chinese University of Hong Kong.
Backbone
  Vector backbone: pGWB14
  Vector type: Plant Expression
  Selectable markers: Hygromycin
Growth in bacteria
  Bacterial resistance: Kanamycin, 50 μg/mL
  Growth temperature: 37°C
  Growth strain: DH5alpha
  Copy number: Low Copy
Gene/Insert
  Gene/Insert name: Niben101Scf08001g00002.1
  Species: Nicotiana benthamiana
  Promoter: CaMV 35S
  Tag / fusion protein: HA (C terminal on insert)
  Cloning method: Gibson Cloning
Terms and licenses: Academic/Nonprofit Terms; Industry Terms: Not Available to Industry
How to cite: pGWB14-LYX074 was a gift from Silin Zhong (Addgene plasmid # 126292 ; http://n2t.net/addgene:126292 ; RRID:Addgene_126292)
