[The description below was written by a language model from this plasmid's Addgene catalogue record and pLannotate feature annotations shown in this document.]
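Description:
pGWB14-LYX074 is a plant binary expression plasmid built on the pGWB14 backbone for Agrobacterium-mediated transient or stable expression of a Nicotiana benthamiana transcription factor (gene model Niben101Scf08001g00002.1) carrying a C-terminal HA tag. The backbone is a broad-host-range IncP-type replicon: oriV together with the trfA replication protein supports low-copy maintenance in both E. coli and Agrobacterium, while oriT and traJ allow conjugal mobilisation. Bacterial selection is by kanamycin (KanR). The annotation also picks up backbone remnants such as TetR, partial tetA, lacZα, lacI, M13 ori and ColE1 ori fragments, and an IS1 element, none of which appear to be functional parts of the design.

Between the nopaline-type right and left T-DNA borders lie three expression units. The main cassette uses a CaMV 35S promoter to drive the insert, which sits between attB1 and attB2 Gateway sites (the record lists Gibson cloning as the assembly method) and is followed by a 3xHA epitope and the NOS terminator. Part of the insert shows similarity to the Arabidopsis zinc-finger protein ZAT11, consistent with a ZAT-like transcription factor. A second, oppositely oriented 35S-driven hygromycin phosphotransferase gene with a NOS terminator provides selection of transformed plant cells. The feature table also shows a third cassette not mentioned in the catalogue fields: a 35S promoter driving the tomato bushy stunt virus P19 silencing suppressor with a CaMV poly(A) signal, which would be expected to boost transgene accumulation in agroinfiltrated leaves. The HA tag allows the protein to be detected or immunoprecipitated, though the record does not specify a downstream application.
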