Features (pLannotate 1.2.2; 36 found; start..end, strand, type, name):
      4..99      -  CDS            traI (fragment): TRAI6_ECOLX - Experimental evidence at protein level: Swiss-Prot protein existence level 1. The initiation process of transfer DNA synthesis requires the interaction of at least three plasmid-specific components (TraH, I, and J) at the transfer origin resulting in the assembly of a specialised nucleoprotein complex - the relaxosome. Site- and strand-specific cleavage at the transfer origin is dependent on TraI and TraJ. From Escherichia coli.
    137..508     -  CDS            traJ: oriT-recognizing protein; traJ
    541..650     -  oriT           oriT: incP origin of transfer
    782..972     +  rep_origin     ori (fragment): high-copy-number ColE1/pMB1/pBR322/pUC origin of replication
   1331..1981    -  CDS            TetR: tetracycline resistance regulatory protein; tetR
   2087..2336    +  CDS            TcR (fragment): tetracycline efflux protein; tetA; confers resistance to tetracycline
   2446..2470    -  misc_feature   RB T-DNA repeat: right border repeat from nopaline C58 T-DNA
   2500..2518    +  misc_feature   MCS (fragment): pUC18/19 multiple cloning site
   2569..2914    +  promoter       CaMV 35S promoter: strong constitutive promoter from cauliflower mosaic virus
   2866..2912    +  promoter       minimal CaMV 35S promoter: minimal 35S promoter from cauliflower mosaic virus
   2924..2942    -  misc_feature   MCS (fragment): pUC18/19 multiple cloning site
   2953..3468    +  CDS            P19_TBSVC: Experimental evidence at protein level: Swiss-Prot protein existence level 1. Acts as a suppressor of RNA-mediated gene silencing, also known as post-transcriptional gene silencing (PTGS), a mechanism of plant viral defense that limits the accumulation of viral RNAs. Binds to short interfering RNAs (siRNAs) with high affinity. Acts as a molecular caliper to specifically select siRNAs based on the length of the duplex region of the RNA (By similarity). From Tomato bushy stunt virus (strain Cherry) (TBSV).
   3541..3717    +  polyA_signal   CaMV poly(A) signal: cauliflower mosaic virus polyadenylation signal
   4220..4561    +  promoter       CaMV 35S promoter: strong constitutive promoter from cauliflower mosaic virus
   4587..4611    +  protein_bind   attB1: mutant version of attB; recombination site for the Gateway® BP reaction BP Clonase™
   4920..5015    +  CDS            ZAT11 (fragment): ZAT11_ARATH - Experimental evidence at transcript level: Swiss-Prot protein existence level 2. Probable transcription factor that may be involved in stress responses. From Arabidopsis thaliana (Mouse-ear cress).
   5437..5461    -  protein_bind   attB2: mutant version of attB; recombination site for the Gateway® BP reaction BP Clonase™
   5490..5579    +  CDS            3xHA: three tandem HA epitope tags
   5613..5865    +  terminator     NOS terminator: nopaline synthase terminator and poly(A) signal
   6294..6546    -  terminator     NOS terminator: nopaline synthase terminator and poly(A) signal
   6570..6998    -  CDS            nos (fragment): DHNO_AGRT7 - Protein inferred from homology: Swiss-Prot protein existence level 3. From Agrobacterium tumefaciens (strain T37).
   7014..8039    -  CDS            HygR: aminoglycoside phosphotransferase from E. coli; aph(4)-Ia; confers resistance to hygromycin
   8049..8393    -  promoter       CaMV 35S promoter: strong constitutive promoter from cauliflower mosaic virus
   8050..8096    -  promoter       minimal CaMV 35S promoter: minimal 35S promoter from cauliflower mosaic virus
   8531..8686    +  CDS            lacZα (fragment) (sequence partly withheld): LacZα fragment of β-galactosidase; lacZ fragment
   8684..8984    +  rep_origin     M13 ori (fragment) (sequence partly withheld): M13 bacteriophage origin of replication; arrow indicates direction of (+) strand synthesis
   8985..9115    +  CDS            lacI (fragment): lac repressor; lacI; The lac repressor binds to the lac operator to inhibit transcription in E. coli. This inhibition can be relieved by adding lactose or isopropyl-β-D-thiogalactopyranoside (IPTG).
   9169..9193    -  misc_feature   LB T-DNA repeat: left border repeat from nopaline C58 T-DNA
  10650..10769   -  CDS            tetR (fragment): TETR1_ECOLX - Experimental evidence at protein level: Swiss-Prot protein existence level 1. TetR is the repressor of the tetracycline resistance element; its N-terminal region forms a helix-turn-helix structure and binds DNA. Binding of tetracycline to TetR reduces the repressor affinity for the tetracycline resistance gene (tetA) promoter operator sites. From Escherichia coli.
  10789..11937   -  CDS            trfA: trans-acting replication protein that binds to and activates oriV
  12236..13030   -  CDS            KanR: aminoglycoside phosphotransferase; aphA-3; confers resistance to kanamycin
  13222..13989   +  mobile_element IS1: prokaryotic transposable element IS1
  13998..14147   -  CDS            satA (fragment): STA_BACSU - Also known as yyaR. Experimental evidence at protein level: Swiss-Prot protein existence level 1. Involved in resistance to streptothricin, a broad-spectrum antibiotic produced by streptomycetes. Detoxifies streptothricin via acetylation of the beta amino group of the first beta-lysyl moiety of streptothricin. From Bacillus subtilis (strain 168).
  14146..14340   -  CDS            satA (fragment): STA_BACSU - Also known as yyaR. Experimental evidence at protein level: Swiss-Prot protein existence level 1. Involved in resistance to streptothricin, a broad-spectrum antibiotic produced by streptomycetes. Detoxifies streptothricin via acetylation of the beta amino group of the first beta-lysyl moiety of streptothricin. From Bacillus subtilis (strain 168).
  14343..14618   -  CDS            klaC (fragment): KLAC_ECOLX - Also known as telB. Protein predicted: Swiss-Prot protein existence level 4. Belongs to the kla operon, which is associated with cryptic tellurite resistance, and IncW plasmid fertility inhibition. From Escherichia coli.
  14682..15313   -  rep_origin     oriV: incP origin of replication
>Addgene plasmid #126292 | pGWB14-LYX074 | addgene full sequence | sequence record 246931 | Addgene NGS Result
GGAAAGGCGCTCGGTCTTGCCTTGCTCGTCGGTGATGTACTTCACCAGCTCCGCGAAGTCGCTCTTCTTG
ATGGAGCGCATGGGGACGTGCTTGGCAATCACGCGCACCCCCCGGCCGTTTTAGCGGCTAAAAAAGTCAT
GGCTCTGCCCTCGGGCGGACCACGCCCATCATGACCTTGCCAAGCTCGTCCTGCTTCTCTTCGATCTTCG
CCAGCAGGGCGAGGATCGTGGCATCACCGAACCGCGCCGTGCGCGGGTCGTCGGTGAGCCAGAGTTTCAG
CAGGCCGCCCAGGCGGCCCAGGTCGCCATTGATGCGGGCCAGCTCGCGGACGTGCTCATAGTCCACGACG
CCCGTGATTTTGTAGCCCTGGCCGACGGCCAGCAGGTAGGCCGACAGGCTCATGCCGGCCGCCGCCGCCT
TTTCCTCAATCGCTCTTCGTTCGTCTGGAAGGCAGTACACCTTGATAGGTGGGCTGCCCTTCCTGGTTGG
CTTGGTTTCATCAGCCATCCGCTTGCCCTCATCTGTTACGCCGGCGGTAGCCGGCCAGCCTCGCAGAGCA
GGATTCCCGTTGAGCACCGCCAGGTGCGAATAAGGGACAGTGAAGAAGGAACACCCGCTCGCGGGTGGGC
CTACTTCACCTATCCTGCCCGGCTGACGCCGTTGGATACACCAAGGAAAGTCTACACGAACCCTTTGGCA
AAATCCTGTATATCGTGCGAAAAAGGATGGATATACCGAAAAAATCGCTATAATGACCCCGAAGCAGGGT
TATGCAGCGGAAAAGCGCCACGCTTCCCGAAGGGAGAAAGGCGGACAGGTATCCGGTAAGCGGCAGGGTC
GGAACAGGAGAGCGCACGAGGGAGCTTCCAGGGGGAAACGCCTGGTATCTTTATAGTCCTGTCGGGTTTC
GCCACCTCTGACTTGAGCGTCGATTTTTGTGATGCTCGTCAGGGGGGCGGAGCCTATGGAAAAACGCCAG
CAACGCGGCCTTTTTACGGTTCCTGGCCTTTTGCTGGCCTTTTGCTCACATGTTCTTTCCTGCGTTATCC
CCTGATTCTGTGGATAACCGTATTACCGCCTTTGAGTGAGCTGATACCGCTCGCCGCAGCCGAACGACCG
AGCGCAGCGAGTCAGTGAGCGAGGAAGCGGAAGAGCGCCAGAAGGCCGCCAGAGAGGCCGAGCGCGGCCG
TGAGGCTTGGACGCTAGGGCAGGGCATGAAAAAGCCCGTAGCGGGCTGCTACGGGCGTCTGACGCGGTGG
AAAGGGGGAGGGGATGTTGTCTACATGGCTCTGCTGTAGTGAGTGGGTTGCGCTCCGGCAGCGGTCCTGA
TCAATCGTCACCCTTTCTCGGTCCTTCAACGTTCCTGACAACGAGCCTCCTTTTCGCCAATCCATCGACA
ATCACCGCGAGTCCCTGCTCGAACGCTGCGTCCGGACCGGCTTCGTCGAAGGCGTCTATCGCGGCCCGCA
ACAGCGGCGAGAGCGGAGCCTGTTCAACGGTGCCGCCGCGCTCGCCGGCATCGCTGTCGCCGGCCTGCTC
CTCAAGCACGGCCCCAACAGTGAAGTAGCTGATTGTCATCAGCGCATTGACGGCGTCCCCGGCCGAAAAA
CCCGCCTCGCAGAGGAAGCGAAGCTGCGCGTCGGCCGTTTCCATCTGCGGTGCGCCCGGTCGCGTGCCGG
CATGGATGCGCGCGCCATCGCGGTAGGCGAGCAGCGCCTGCCTGAAGCTGCGGGCATTCCCGATCAGAAA
TGAGCGCCAGTCGTCGTCGGCTCTCGGCACCGAATGCGTATGATTCTCCGCCAGCATGGCTTCGGCCAGT
GCGTCGAGCAGCGCCCGCTTGTTCCTGAAGTGCCAGTAAAGCGCCGGCTGCTGAACCCCCAACCGTTCCG
CCAGTTTGCGTGTCGTCAGACCGTCTACGCCGACCTCGTTCAACAGGTCCAGGGCGGCACGGATCACTGT
ATTCGGCTGCAACTTTGTCATGCTTGACACTTTATCACTGATAAACATAATATGTCCACCAACTTATCAG
TGATAAAGAATCCGCGCGTTCAATCGGACCAGCGGAGGCTGGTCCGGAGGCCAGACGTGAAACCCAACAT
ACCCCTGATCGTAATTCTGAGCACTGTCGCGCTCGACGCTGTCGGCATCGGCCTGATTATGCCGGTGCTG
CCGGGCCTCCTGCGCGATCTGGTTCACTCGAACGACGTCACCGCCCACTATGGCATTCTGCTGGCGCTGT
ATGCGTTGGTGCAATTTGCCTGCGCACCTGTGCTGGGCGCGCTGTCGGATCGTTTCGGGCGGCGGCCAAT
CTTGCTCGTCTCGCTGGCCGGCGCCAGATCTGGGGAACCCTGTGGTTGGCATGCACATACAAATGGACGA
ACGGATAAACCTTTTCACGCCCTTTTAAATATCCGATTATTCTAATAAACGCTCTTTTCTCTTAGGTTTA
CCCGCCAATATATCCTGTCAAACACTGATAGTTTAAACGTTGCGATTAAGAATTCGAGCTCGGTACCCCC
CTACTCCAAAAATGTCAAAGATACAGTCTCAGAAGACCAAAGGGCTATTGAGACTTTTCAACAAAGGGTA
ATTTCGGGAAACCTCCTCGGATTCCATTGCCCAGCTATCTGTCACTTCATCGAAAGGACAGTAGAAAAGG
AAGGTGGCTCCTACAAATGCCATCATTGCGATAAAGGAAAGGCTATCATTCAAGATGCCTCTGCCGACAG
TGGTCCCAAAGATGGACCCCCACCCACGAGGAGCATCGTGGAAAAAGAAGACGTTCCAACCACGTCTTCA
AAGCAAGTGGATTGATGTGACATCTCCACTGACGTAAGGGATGACGCACAATCCCACTATCCTTCGCAAG
ACCCTTCCTCTATATAAGGAAGTTCATTTCATTTGGAGAGGACAGCCCAAGCTTCGACTCTAGAGGATCC
CCTTAAATCGATATGGAACGAGCTATACAAGGAAACGACGCTAGGGAACAAGCTAACAGTGAACGTTGGG
ATGGAGGATCAGGAGGTACCACTTCTCCCTTCAAACTTCCTGACGAAAGTCCGAGTTGGACTGAGTGGCG
GCTACATAACGATGAGACGAATTCGAATCAAGATAATCCCCTTGGTTTCAAGGAAAGCTGGGGTTTCGGG
AAAGTTGTATTTAAGAGATATCTCAGATACGACAGGACGGAAGCTTCACTGCACAGAGTCCTTGGATCTT
GGACGGGAGATTCGGTTAACTATGCAGCATCTCGATTTTTCGGTTTCGACCAGATCGGATGTACCTATAG
TATTCGGTTTCGAGGAGTTAGTATCACCGTTTCTGGAGGGTCTCGAACTCTTCAGCATCTCTGTGAGATG
GCAATTCGGTCTAAGCAAGAACTGCTACAGCTTGCCCCAATCGAAGTGGAAAGTAATGTATCAAGAGGAT
GCCCTGAAGGTACTCAAACCTTCGAAAAAGAAAGCGAGTAAGTCGAGGGCGAGCTCGAATTCGGTACGCT
GAAATCACCAGTCTCTCTCTACAAATCTATCTCTCTCTATTTTCTCCATAAATAATGTGTGAGTAGTTTC
CCGATAAGGGAAATTAGGGTTCTTATAGGGTTTCGCTCATGTGTTGAGCATATAAGAAACCCTTAGTATG
TATTTGTATTTGTAAAATACTTCTATCAATAAAATTTCTAATTCCTAAAACCAAAATCCAGTACTAAAAT
CCAGATCTCCCTGCAGGTCCCCAGATTAGCCTTTTCAATTTCAGAAAGAATGCTAACCCACAGATGGTTA
GAGAGGCTTACGCAGCAGGTCTCATCAAGACGATCTACCCGAGCAATAATCTCCAGGAAATCAAATACCT
TCCCAAGAAGGTTAAAGATGCAGTCAAAAGATTCAGGACTAACTGCATCAAGAACACAGAGAAAGATATA
TTTCTCAAGATCAGAAGTACTATTCCAGTATGGACGATTCAAGGCTTGCTTCACAAACCAAGGCAAGTAA
TAGAGATTGGAGTCTCTAAAAAGGTAGTTCCCACTGAATCAAAGGCCATGGAGTCAAAGATTCAAATAGA
GGACCTAACAGAACTCGCCGTAAAGACTGGCGAACAGTTCATACAGAGTCTCTTACGACTCAATGACAAG
AAGAAAATCTTCGTCAACATGGTGGAGCACGACACACTTGTCTACTCCAAAAATATCAAAGATACAGTCT
CAGAAGACCAAAGGGCAATTGAGACTTTTCAACAAAGGGTAATATCCGGAAACCTCCTCGGATTCCATTG
CCCAGCTATCTGTCACTTTATTGTGAAGATAGTGGAAAAGGAAGGTGGCTCCTACAAATGCCATCATTGC
GATAAAGGAAAGGCCATCGTTGAAGATGCCTCTGCCGACAGTGGTCCCAAAGATGGACCCCCACCCACGA
GGAGCATCGTGGAAAAAGAAGACGTTCCAACCACGTCTTCAAAGCAAGTGGATTGATGTGATATCTCCAC
TGACGTAAGGGATGACGCACAATCCCACTATCCTTCGCAAGACCCTTCCTCTATATAAGGAAGTTCATTT
CATTTGGAGAGAACACGGGGGACTCTAGAGTTATCAACAAGTTTGTACAAAAAAGCAGGCTCCACCACTA
GTATGGCTCTTGAAGCGTTGAAGTCACCTACGGCGGCGACGCCGACTCTACCACCACGTTATGAAGATGT
TGATGAAATTGATAATTTGGATTCTTGGGCTAAAGGAAAACGATCAAAACGACCGCGTATCGATACCCCA
CCAACTGAAGAAGAGTATTTAGCCCTCTGTCTCATCATGCTCGCTCGCAGCGGAGCCGGAACCGGAACCA
GACCAGGTTTAACTGATGCTACTACTTCCCAACAGCCTGCCGATAAAAAAACCGTCGAGTTGCCGCCGAT
TCATAAGAAAGAGGTGGCAACAGAGCAAACAGAGCAATCTTACAAGTGTAGCGTGTGTGACAAGGCTTTT
TCTTCTTATCAAGCACTTGGTGGGCATAAAGCAAGTCACCGTAAAACTACTACTACTGCCACCGCCGCGT
CTGATGATAACAATCCTTCAACTTCAACTTCCACTAGCGCCGTTAATATCACTGCTCTTAATCCAAGTGG
TCGTTCACACGTCTGTACTATTTGCCACAAGGCTTTTCCTACTGGCCAAGCTTTGGGTGGGCACAAGCGC
CGCCACTATGAAGGCAAACTCGGTGGTAACAGCCGCGACTTAGGCGGCGGCGGCGGTCATAGTGGAAGCG
TCTTGACTACTTCAGACGGAGGCGCGTCGACTCATACGCTCCGTGACTTTGACCTTAACATGCCTGCTTC
GCCGGAATTGCAACTGGGTCTGAGTATTGACTGTGGACGGAAAAGTCAACTGTTGCCGATTGACCAAGAG
GTGGAAAGTCCTATGCCTGCAAAGAAACCGCGTTTATTGCCCGGGGACCCAGCTTTCTTGTACAAAGTGG
TTGATAACAGCGGGTTAATTAACATCTTTTACCCATACGATGTTCCTGACTATGCGGGCTATCCCTATGA
CGTCCCGGACTATGCAGGATCCTATCCATATGACGTTCCAGATTACGCTGCTCAGTGCAGCGCTTAGAGC
TCGAATTTCCCCGATCGTTCAAACATTTGGCAATAAAGTTTCTTAAGATTGAATCCTGTTGCCGGTCTTG
CGATGATTATCATATAATTTCTGTTGAATTACGTTAAGCATGTAATAATTAACATGTAATGCATGACGTT
ATTTATGAGATGGGTTTTTATGATTAGAGTCCCGCAATTATACATTTAATACGCGATAGAAAACAAAATA
TAGCGCGCAAACTAGGATAAATTATCGCGCGCGGTGTCATCTATGTTACTAGATCGGGAATTAGCTTCAT
CAACGCAAGACATGCGCACGACCGTCTGACAGGAGAGGAATTTCCGACGAGCACAGAAAGGACTTGCTCT
TGGACGTAGGCCTATTTCTCAGGCACATGTATCAAGTGTTCGGACGTGGGTTTTCGATGGTGTATCAGCC
GCCGCCAACTGGGAGATGAGGAGGCTTTCTTGGGGGGCAGTCAGCAGTTCATTTCACAAGACAGAGGAAC
TTGTAAGGAGATGCACTGATTTATCTTGGCGCAAACCAGCAGGACGAATTAGTGGGAATAGCCCGCGAAT
ATCTAAGTTATGCCTGTCGGCATGAGCAGAAACTTCCAATTCGAAACAGTTTGGAGAGGTTGTTTTTGGG
CATACCTTTTGTTAGTCAGCCTCTCGATTGCTCATCGTCATTACACAGTACCGAAGTTTGATCGATCTAG
TAACATAGATGACACCGCGCGCGATAATTTATCCTAGTTTGCGCGCTATATTTTGTTTTCTATCGCGTAT
TAAATGTATAATTGCGGGACTCTAATCATAAAAACCCATCTCATAAATAACGTCATGCATTACATGTTAA
TTATTACATGCTTAACGTAATTCAACAGAAATTATATGATAATCATCGCAAGACCGGCAACAGGATTCAA
TCTTAAGAAACTTTATTGCCAAATGTTTGAACGATCTGCTTCGACGCACTCCTTCTTTACTCCACCATCT
CGTCCTTATTGAAAACGTGGGTAGCACCAAAACGAATCAAGTCGCTGGAACTGAAGTTACCAATCACGCT
GGATGATTTGCCAGTTGGATTAATCTTGCCTTTCCCCGCATGAATAATATTGATGAATGCATGCGTGAGG
GGTATTTCGATTTTGGCAATAGCTGCAATTGCCGCGACATCCTCCAACGAGCATAATTCTTCAGAAAAAT
AGCGATGTTCCATGTTGTCAGGGCATGCATGATGCACGTTATGAGGTGACGGTGCTAGGCAGTATTCCCT
CAAAGTTTCATAGTCAGTATCATATTCATCATTGCATTCCTGCAAGAGAGAATTGAGACGCAATCCACAC
GCTGCGGCAACCTTCCGGCGTTCGTGGTCTATTTGCTCTTGGACGTTGCAAACGTAAGTGTTGGATCCCG
GTCGGCATCTACTCTATTCCTTTGCCCTCGGACGAGTGCTGGGGCGTCGGTTTCCACTATCGGCGAGTAC
TTCTACACAGCCATCGGTCCAGACGGCCGCGCTTCTGCGGGCGATTTGTGTACGCCCGACAGTCCCGGCT
CCGGATCGGACGATTGCGTCGCATCGACCCTGCGCCCAAGCTGCATCATCGAAATTGCCGTCAACCAAGC
TCTGATAGAGTTGGTCAAGACCAATGCGGAGCATATACGCCCGGAGCCGCGGCGATCCTGCAAGCTCCGG
ATGCCTCCGCTCGAAGTAGCGCGTCTGCTGCTCCATACAAGCCAACCACGGCCTCCAGAAGAAGATGTTG
GCGACCTCGTATTGGGAATCCCCGAACATCGCCTCGCTCCAGTCAATGACCGCTGTTATGCGGCCATTGT
CCGTCAGGACATTGTTGGAGCCGAAATCCGCGTGCACGAGGTGCCGGACTTCGGGGCAGTCCTCGGCCCA
AAGCATCAGCTCATCGAGAGCCTGCGCGACGGACGCACTGACGGTGTCGTCCATCACAGTTTGCCAGTGA
TACACATGGGGATCAGCAATCGCGCATATGAAATCACGCCATGTAGTGTATTGACCGATTCCTTGCGGTC
CGAATGGGCCGAACCCGCTCGTCTGGCTAAGATCGGCCGCAGCGATCGCATCCATGGCCTCCGCGACCGG
CTGCAGAACAGCGGGCAGTTCGGTTTCAGGCAGGTCTTGCAACGTGACACCCTGTGCACGGCGGGAGATG
CAATAGGTCAGGCTCTCGCTGAATTCCCCAATGTCAAGCACTTCCGGAATCGGGAGCGCGGCCGATGCAA
AGTGCCGATAAACATAACGATCTTTGTAGAAACCATCGGCGCAGCTATTTACCCGCAGGACATATCCACG
CCCTCCTACATCGAAGCTGAAAGCACGAGATTCTTCGCCCTCCGAGAGCTGCATCAGGTCGGAGACGCTG
TCGAACTTTTCGATCAGAAACTTCTCGACAGACGTCGCGGTGAGTTCAGGCTTTTTCATATCGGGGTCGT
CCTCTCCAAATGAAATGAACTTCCTTATATAGAGGAAGGGTCTTGCGAAGGATAGTGGGATTGTGCGTCA
TCCCTTACGTCAGTGGAGATATCACATCAATCCACTTGCTTTGAAGACGTGGTTGGAACGTCTTCTTTTT
CCACGATGCTCCTCGTGGGTGGGGGTCCATCTTTGGGACCACTGTCGGCAGAGGCATCTTGAACGATAGC
CTTTCCTTTATCGCAATGATGGCATTTGTAGGTGCCACCTTCCTTTTCTACTGTCCTTTTGATGAAGTGA
CAGATAGCTGGGCAATGGAATCCGAGGAGGTTTCCCGATATTACCCTTTGTTGAAAAGTCTCAATAGCCC
TTTGGTCTTCTGAGACTGTATCTTTGATATTCTTGGAGTAGACGAGAGTGTCGTGCTCCACCATGTTGAC
GGATCTCTAGGACGCGTCGACGCGTCGACGCGTCGACGCGTCGACGCGTCCTAGAAGCTAATTCACTGGC
CGTCGTTTTACAACGTCGTGACTGGGAAAACCCTGGCGTTACCCAACTTAATCGCCTTGCAGCACATCCC
CCTTTCGCCAGCTGGCGTAATAGCGAAGAGGCCCGCACCGATCGCCCTTCCCAACAGTTGCGCAGCCTGA
ATG
[44 nt withheld, positions 8684-8727]
C
[141 nt withheld, positions 8729-8869]
CCTTTGACGTTGGAGTCCACGTTCTTT
[37 nt withheld, positions 8897-8933]
ACCCTATCTCGGGCTATTCTTTTGATTTATAAGGGATTTTGCCGATTTCGGAACCACCATCAAACAGGAT
TTTCGCCTGCTGGGGCAAACCAGCGTGGACCGCTTGCTGCAACTCTCTCAGGGCCAGGCGGTGAAGGGCA
ATCAGCTGTTGCCCGTCTCACTGGTGAAAAGAAAAACCACCCCAGTACATTAAAAACGTCCGCAATGTGT
TATTAAGTTGTCTAAGCGTCAATTTGTTTACACCACAATATATCCTGCCACCAGCCAGCCAACAGCTCCC
CGACCGGCAGCTCGGCACAAAATCACCACTCGATACAGGCAGCCCATCAGTCCGGGACGGCGTCAGCGGG
AGAGCCGTTGTAAGGCGGCAGACTTTGCTCATGTTACCGATGCTATTCGGAAGAACGGCAACTAAGCTGC
CGGGTTTGAAACACGGATGATCTCGCGGAGGGTAGCATGTTGATTGTAACGATGACAGAGCGTTGCTGCC
TGTGATCAAATATCATCTCCCTCGCAGAGATCCGAATTATCAGCCTTCTTATTCATTTCTCGCTTAACCG
TGACAGGCTGTCGATCTTGAGAACTATGCCGACATAATAGGAAATCGCTGGATAAAGCCGCTGAGGAAGC
TGAGTGGCGCTATTTCTTTAGAAGTGAACGTTGACGATATCAACTCCCCTATCCATTGCTCACCGAATGG
TACAGGTCGGGGACCCGAAGTTCCGACTGTCGGCCTGATGCATCCCCGGCTGATCGACCCCAGATCTGGG
GCTGAGAAAGCCCAGTAAGGAAACAACTGTAGGTTCGAGTCGCGAGATCCCCCGGAACCAAAGGAAGTAG
GTTAAACCCGCTCCGATCAGGCCGAGCCACGCCAGGCCGAGAACATTGGTTCCTGTAGGCATCGGGATTG
GCGGATCAAACACTAAAGCTACTGGAACGAGCAGAAGTCCTCCGGCCGCCAGTTGCCAGGCGGTAAAGGT
GAGCAGAGGCACGGGAGGTTGCCACTTGCGGGTCAGCACGGTTCCGAACGCCATGGAAACCGCCCCCGCC
AGGCCCGCTGCGACGCCGACAGGATCTAGCGCTGCGTTTGGTGTCAACACCAACAGCGCCACGCCCGCAG
TTCCGCAAATAGCCCCCAGGACCGCCATCAATCGTATCGGGCTACCTAGCAGAGCGGCAGAGATGAACAC
GACCATCAGCGGCTGCACAGCGCCTACCGTCGCCGCGACCCCGCCCGGCAGGCGGTAGACCGAAATAAAC
AACAAGCTCCAGAATAGCGAAATATTAAGTGCGCCGAGGATGAAGATGCGCATCCACCAGATTCCCGTTG
GAATCTGTCGGACGATCATCACGAGCAATAAACCCGCCGGCAACGCCCGCAGCAGCATACCGGCGACCCC
TCGGCCTCGCTGTTCGGGCTCCACGAAAACGCCGGACAGATGCGCCTTGTGAGCGTCCTTGGGGCCGTCC
TCCTGTTTGAAGACCGACAGCCCAATGATCTCGCCGTCGATGTAGGCGCCGAATGCCACGGCATCTCGCA
ACCGTTCAGCGAACGCCTCCATGGGCTTTTTCTCCTCGTGCTCGTAAACGGACCCGAACATCTCTGGAGC
TTTCTTCAGGGCCGACAATCGGATCTCGCGGAAATCCTGCACGTCGGCCGCTCCAAGCCGTCGAATCTGA
GCCTTAATCACAATTGTCAATTTTAATCCTCTGTTTATCGGCAGTTCGTAGAGCGCGCCGTGCGTCCCGA
GCGATACTGAGCGAAGCAAGTGCGTCGAGCAGTGCCCGCTTGTTCCTGAAATGCCAGTAAAGCGCTGGCT
GCTGAACCCCCAGCCGGAACTGACCCCACAAGGCCCTAGCGTTTGCAATGCACCAGGTCATCATTGACCC
AGGCGTGTTCCACCAGGCCGCTGCCTCGCAACTCTTCGCAGGCTTCGCCGACCTGCTCGCGCCACTTCTT
CACGCGGGTGGAATCCGATCCGCACATGAGGCGGAAGGTTTCCAGCTTGAGCGGGTACGGCTCCCGGTGC
GAGCTGAAATAGTCGAACATCCGTCGGGCCGTCGGCGACAGCTTGCGGTACTTCTCCCATATGAATTTCG
TGTAGTGGTCGCCAGCAAACAGCACGACGATTTCCTCGTCGATCAGGACCTGGCAACGGGACGTTTTCTT
GCCACGGTCCAGGACGCGGAAGCGGTGCAGCAGCGACACCGATTCCAGGTGCCCAACGCGGTCGGACGTG
AAGCCCATCGCCGTCGCCTGTAGGCGCGACAGGCATTCCTCGGCCTTCGTGTAATACCGGCCATTGATCG
ACCAGCCCAGGTCCTGGCAAAGCTCGTAGAACGTGAAGGTGATCGGCTCGCCGATAGGGGTGCGCTTCGC
GTACTCCAACACCTGCTGCCACACCAGTTCGTCATCGTCGGCCCGCAGCTCGACGCCGGTGTAGGTGATC
TTCACGTCCTTGTTGACGTGGAAAATGACCTTGTTTTGCAGCGCCTCGCGCGGGATTTTCTTGTTGCGCG
TGGTGAACAGGGCAGAGCGGGCCGTGTCGTTTGGCATCGCTCGCATCGTGTCCGGCCACGGCGCAATATC
GAACAAGGAAAGCTGCATTTCCTTGATCTGCTGCTTCGTGTGTTTCAGCAACGCGGCCTGCTTGGCCTCG
CTGACCTGTTTTGCCAGGTCCTCGCCGGCGGTTTTTCGCTTCTTGGTCGTCATAGTTCCTCGCGTGTCGA
TGGTCATCGACTTCGCCAAACCTGCCGCCTCCTGTTCGAGACGACGCGAACGCTCCACGGCGGCCGATGG
CGCGGGCAGGGCAGGGGGAGCCAGTTGCACGCTGTCGCGCTCGATCTTGGCCGTAGCTTGCTGGACCATC
GAGCCGACGGACTGGAAGGTTTCGCGGGGCGCACGCATGACGGTGCGGCTTGCGATGGTTTCGGCATCCT
CGGCGGAAAACCCCGCGTCGATCAGTTCTTGCCTGTATGCCTTCCGGTCAAACGTCCGATTCATTCACCC
TCCTTGCGGGATTGCCCCGACTCACGCCGGGGCAATGTGCCCTTATTCCTGATTTGACCCGCCTGGTGCC
TTGGTGTCCAGATAATCCACCTTATCGGCAATGAAGTCGGTCCCGTAGACCGTCTGGCCGTCCTTCTCGT
ACTTGGTATTCCGAATCTTGCCCTGCACGAATACCAGCGACCCCTTGCCCAAATACTTGCCGTGGGCCTC
GGCCTGAGAGCCAAAACACTTGATGCGGAAGAAGTCGGTGCGCTCCTGCTTGTCGCCGGCATCGTTGCGC
CACATCTAGGTACTAAAACAATTCATCCAGTAAAATATAATATTTTATTTTCTCCCAATCAGGCTTGATC
CCCAGTAAGTCAAAAAATAGCTCGACATACTGTTCTTCCCCGATATCCTCCCTGATCGACCGGACGCAGA
AGGCAATGTCATACCACTTGTCCGCCCTGCCGCTTCTCCCAAGATCAATAAAGCCACTTACTTTGCCATC
TTTCACAAAGATGTTGCTGTCTCCCAGGTCGCCGTGGGAAAAGACAAGTTCCTCTTCGGGCTTTTCCGTC
TTTAAAAAATCATACAGCTCGCGCGGATCTTTAAATGGAGTGTCTTCTTCCCAGTTTTCGCAATCCACAT
CGGCCAGATCGTTATTCAGTAAGTAATCCAATTCGGCTAAGCGGCTGTCTAAGCTATTCGTATAGGGACA
ATCCGATATGTCGATGGAGTGAAAGAGCCTGATGCACTCCGCATACAGCTCGATAATCTTTTCAGGGCTT
TGTTCATCTTCATACTCTTCCGAGCAAAGGACGCCATCGGCCTCACTCATGAGCAGATTGCTCCAGCCAT
CATGCCGTTCAAAGTGCAGGACCTTTGGAACAGGCAGCTTTCCTTCCAGCCATAGCATCATGTCCTTTTC
CCGTTCCACATCATAGGTGGTCCCTTTATACCGGCTGTCCGTCATTTTTAAATATAGGTTTTCATTTTCT
CCCACCAGCTTATATACCTTAGCAGGAGACATTCCTTCCGTATCTTTTACGCAGCGGTATTTTTCGATCA
GTTTTTTCAATTCCGGTGATATTCTCATTTTAGCCATTTATTATTTCCTTCCTCTTTTCTACAGTATTTA
AAGATACCCCAAGAAGCTAATTATAACAAGACGAACTCCAATTCACTGTTCCTTGCATTCTAAAACCTTA
AATACCAGAAAACAGCTTTTTCAAAGTTGTTTTCAAAGTTGGCGTATAACATAGTATCGACGGAGCCGAT
TTTGAAACCACAATTATGGGTGATGCTGCCAACTTACTGATTTAGTGTATGATGGTGTTTTTGAGGTGCT
CCAGTGGCTTCTGTTTCTATCAGCTGTCCCTCCTGTTCAGCTACTGACGGGGTGGTGCGTAACGGCAAAA
GCACCGCCGGACATCAGCGCTATCTCTGCTCTCACTGCCGTAAAACATGGCAACTGCAGTTCACTTACAC
CGCTTCTCAACCCGGTACGCACCAGAAAATCATTGATATGGCCATGAATGGCGTTGGATGCCGGGCAACA
GCCCGCATTATGGGCGTTGGCCTCAACACGATTTTACGTCACTTAAAAAACTCAGGCCGCAGTCGGTAAC
CTCGCGCATACAGCCGGGCAGTGACGTCATCGTCTGCGCGGAAATGGACGAACAGTGGGGCTATGTCGGG
GCTAAATCGCGCCAGCGCTGGCTGTTTTACGCGTATGACAGTCTCCGGAAGACGGTTGTTGCGCACGTAT
TCGGTGAACGCACTATGGCGACGCTGGGGCGTCTTATGAGCCTGCTGTCACCCTTTGACGTGGTGATATG
GATGACGGATGGCTGGCCGCTGTATGAATCCCGCCTGAAGGGAAAGCTGCACGTAATCAGCAAGCGATAT
ACGCAGCGAATTGAGCGGCATAACCTGAATCTGAGGCAGCACCTGGCACGGCTGGGACGGAAGTCGCTGT
CGTTCTCAAAATCGGTGGAGCTGCATGACAAAGTCATCGGGCATTATCTGAACATAAAACACTATCAATA
AGTTGGAGTCATTACCCAATTATGATAGAATTTACAAGCTATAAGGTTATTGTCCTGGGTTTCAAGCATT
AGTCCATGCAAGTTTTTATGCTTTGCCCATTCTATAGATATATTGATAAGCGCGCTGCCTATGCCTTGCC
CCCTGAAATCCTTACATACGGCGATATCTTCTATATAAAAGATATATTATCTTATCAGTATTGTCAATAT
ATTCAAGGCAATCTGCCTCCTCATCCTCTTCATCCTCTTCGTCTTGGTAGCTTTTTAAATATGGCGCTTC
ATAGAGTAATTCTGTAAAGGTCCAATTCTCGTTTTCATACCTCGGTATAATCTTACCTATCACCTCAAAT
GGTTCGCTGGGTTTATCGCACCCCCGAACACGAGCACGGCACCCGCGACCACTATGCCAAGAATGCCCAA
GGTAAAAATTGCCGGCCCCGCCATGAAGTCCGTGAATGCCCCGACGGCCGAAGTGAAGGGCAGGCCGCCA
CCCAGGCCGCCGCCCTCACTGCCCGGCACCTGGTCGCTGAATGTCGATGCCAGCACCTGCGGCACGTCAA
TGCTTCCGGGCGTCGCGCTCGGGCTGATCGCCCATCCCGTTACTGCCCCGATCCCGGCAATGGCAAGGAC
TGCCAGCGCTGCCATTTTTGGGGTGAGGCCGTTCGCGGCCGAGGGGCGCAGCCCCTGGGGGGATGGGAGG
CCCGCGTTAGCGGGCCGGGAGGGTTCGAGAAGGGGGGGCACCCCCCTTCGGCGTGCGCGGTCACGCGCAC
AGGGCGCAGCCCTGGTTAAAAACAAGGTTTATAAATATTGGTTTAAAAGCAGGTTAAAAGACAGGTTAGC
GGTGGCCGAAAAACGGGCGGAAACCCTTGCAAATGCTGGATTTTCTGCCTGTGGACAGCCCCTCAAATGT
CAATAGGTGCGCCCCTCATCTGTCAGCACTCTGCCCCTCAAGTGTCAAGGATCGCGCCCCTCATCTGTCA
GTAGTCGCGCCCCTCAAGTGTCAATACCGCAGGGCACTTATCCCCAGGCTTGTCCACATCATCTGTGGGA
AACTCGCGTAAAATCAGGCGTTTTCGCCGATTTGCGAGGCTGGCCAGCTCCACGTCGCCGGCCGAAATCG
AGCCTGCCCCTCATCTGTCAACGCCGCGCCGGGTGAGTCGGCCCCTCAAGTGTCAACGTCCGCCCCTCAT
CTGTCAGTGAGGGCCAAGTTTTCCGCGAGGTATCCACAACGCCGGCGGCCGCGGTGTCTCGCACACGGCT
TCGACGGCGTTTCTGGCGCGTTTGCAGGGCCATAGACGGCCGCCAGCCCAGCGGCGAGGGCAACCAGCCC
GGTGAGCGTC
