>Addgene plasmid #126292 | pGWB14-LYX074 | depositor partial sequence | sequence record 249075 | Niben101Scf08001g00002.1
ATGGCTCTTGAAGCGTTGAAGTCACCTACGGCGGCGACGCCGACTCTACCACCACGTTATGAAGATGTTG
ATGAAATTGATAATTTGGATTCTTGGGCTAAAGGAAAACGATCAAAACGACCGCGTATCGATACCCCACC
AACTGAAGAAGAGTATTTAGCCCTCTGTCTCATCATGCTCGCTCGCAGCGGAGCCGGAACCGGAACCAGA
CCAGGTTTAACTGATGCTACTACTTCCCAACAGCCTGCCGATAAAAAAACCGTCGAGTTGCCGCCGATTC
ATAAGAAAGAGGTGGCAACAGAGCAAACAGAGCAATCTTACAAGTGTAGCGTGTGTGACAAGGCTTTTTC
TTCTTATCAAGCACTTGGTGGGCATAAAGCAAGTCACCGTAAAACTACTACTACTGCCACCGCCGCGTCT
GATGATAACAATCCTTCAACTTCAACTTCCACTAGCGCCGTTAATATCACTGCTCTTAATCCAAGTGGTC
GTTCACACGTCTGTACTATTTGCCACAAGGCTTTTCCTACTGGCCAAGCTTTGGGTGGGCACAAGCGCCG
CCACTATGAAGGCAAACTCGGTGGTAACAGCCGCGACTTAGGCGGCGGCGGCGGTCATAGTGGAAGCGTC
TTGACTACTTCAGACGGAGGCGCGTCGACTCATACGCTCCGTGACTTTGACCTTAACATGCCTGCTTCGC
CGGAATTGCAACTGGGTCTGAGTATTGACTGTGGACGGAAAAGTCAACTGTTGCCGATTGACCAAGAGGT
GGAAAGTCCTATGCCTGCAAAGAAACCGCGTTTATTGCCCGGGGACCCAGCTTTCTTGTACAAAGTGGTT
GATAACAGCGGGTTAATTAACATCTTTTACCCATACGATGTTCCTGACTATGCGGGCTATCCCTATGACG
TCCCGGACTATGCAGGATCCTATCCATAG
